Addgene plasmid #241829: rAAV-Ef1α-EGFP-WPRE-ID-PolyA
Purpose: AAV construct for constitutive expression of EGFP. Contains a molecular barcode for identification of AAV genome using single-cell sequencing.
Depositing lab: Benjamin Arenkiel. Depositing organization: Baylor College of Medicine. Publication: Comparative analysis of AAV serotypes for transduction of olfactory sensory neurons. Belfort BDW, Jia JD, Garza AR, Insalaco AM, McGinnis JP, Pekarek BT, Ortiz-Guzman J, Tepe B, Chen H, Liu Z, Arenkiel BR. Front Neurosci. 2025 Feb 13;19:1531122. doi: 10.3389/fnins.2025.1531122. eCollection 2025. PubMed 40018362.
Backbone
  Vector backbone: rAAV-Ef1a-MCS
  Vector type: Mammalian Expression, AAV
Growth in bacteria
  Bacterial resistance: Ampicillin, 100 μg/mL
  Growth temperature: 37°C
  Growth strain: NEB Stable
  Copy number: Unknown
Gene/Insert
  Gene/Insert name: EGFP-WPRE-ID-PolyA
Terms and licenses: Academic/Nonprofit Terms; Industry Terms: Not Available to Industry
How to cite: rAAV-Ef1α-EGFP-WPRE-ID-PolyA was a gift from Benjamin Arenkiel (Addgene plasmid # 241829 ; http://n2t.net/addgene:241829 ; RRID:Addgene_241829)
