[The description below was written by a language model from this plasmid's Addgene catalogue record and pLannotate feature annotations shown in this document.]
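Description:
rAAV-Ef1α-EGFP-WPRE-ID-PolyA is a recombinant adeno-associated virus transfer plasmid of about 6.2 kb, built on the rAAV-Ef1a-MCS backbone for constitutive EGFP expression in mammalian cells. It is propagated in E. coli through a high-copy ColE1/pUC-type origin and selected with ampicillin via the β-lactamase gene and its native promoter. An f1 phage origin is also present, along with short remnants of the pBR322 bom and rop regions. The recorded growth strain is a recombination-deficient one, as is commonly chosen to protect the repeat-rich ITRs.

The viral genome is bounded by AAV2 inverted terminal repeats, which supply the cis signals for replication and packaging when rep, cap and helper functions are provided in trans. The downstream ITR is annotated as a full feature spanning the plasmid origin, whereas the upstream one was detected only as two short fragments, as often happens when ITRs are sequenced and annotated automatically. Between them, the human EF-1α promoter drives EGFP, followed by a WPRE that enhances transcript stability and expression, and a human growth hormone polyadenylation signal. A small fragment matching SV40 small t antigen lies just upstream of the promoter and is probably a cloning remnant.

According to the record, the cassette also carries a molecular barcode ("ID") that allows the AAV genome to be identified in single-cell sequencing data. The feature table does not annotate it, but the construct name places it between the WPRE and the poly(A) signal, where it would be included in the transcript. The associated work compared AAV serotypes for transducing olfactory sensory neurons, which is consistent with barcoded reporter genomes of this kind being packaged into different capsids.
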