Features (pLannotate 1.2.2; 16 found; start..end, strand, type, name):
    117..168     -  misc_feature   bom (fragment): basis of mobility region from pBR322
    187..642     +  rep_origin     f1 ori (sequence partly withheld): f1 bacteriophage origin of replication; arrow indicates direction of (+) strand synthesis
    643..692     -  misc_feature   bom (fragment): basis of mobility region from pBR322
    794..829     -  CDS            rop (fragment): Rop protein, which maintains plasmids at low copy number; rop
    924..1028    +  promoter       AmpR promoter: bla
   1029..1889    +  CDS            AmpR: β-lactamase; bla; confers resistance to ampicillin, carbenicillin, and related antibiotics
   2060..2648    +  rep_origin     ori: high-copy-number ColE1/pMB1/pBR322/pUC origin of replication
   2721..2748    +  repeat_region  AAV2 ITR (fragment): inverted terminal repeat of adeno-associated virus serotype 2 inverted
   2777..2804    +  repeat_region  AAV2 ITR (fragment): inverted terminal repeat of adeno-associated virus serotype 2 inverted
   2867..2933    +  CDS            small t antigen (fragment): SV40 (simian virus 40) small t antigen
   2940..4118    +  promoter       EF-1α promoter: strong constitutive promoter for human elongation factor EF-1α
   4242..4958    +  CDS            EGFP: EGFP is a basic (constitutively fluorescent) green fluorescent protein published in 1996, derived from Aequorea victoria. It is reported to be a rapidly-maturing weak dimer with moderate acid sensitivity.
   4976..5000    +  misc_feature   MCS (fragment): pBluescript multiple cloning site
   5000..5588    +  misc_feature   WPRE: woodchuck hepatitis virus posttranscriptional regulatory element
   5645..6121    +  polyA_signal   hGH poly(A) signal: human growth hormone polyadenylation signal
   6161..112     +  repeat_region  AAV2 ITR (across the origin): inverted terminal repeat of adeno-associated virus serotype 2 inverted
>Addgene plasmid #241829 | rAAV-Ef1α-EGFP-WPRE-ID-PolyA | addgene full sequence | sequence record 481883 | Addgene NGS Result
CCCTCTCTGCGCGCTCGCTCGCTCACTGAGGCCGGGCGACCAAAGGTCGCCCGACGCCCGGGCTTTGCCC
GGGCGGCCTCAGTGAGCGAGCGAGCGCGCAGCTGCCTGCAGGGGCGCCTGATGCGGTATTTTCTCCTTAC
GCATCTGTGCGGTATTTCACACCGCATA
[95 nt withheld, positions 169-263]
T
[46 nt withheld, positions 265-310]
C
[141 nt withheld, positions 312-452]
CCTTTGACGTTGGAGTCCACGTTCTTT
[37 nt withheld, positions 480-516]
ACTCTATCTCGGGCTATTCTTTTGATTTATAAGGGATTTTGCCGATTTCGGTCTATTGGTTAAAAAATGA
GCTGATTTAACAAAAATTTAACGCGAATTTTAACAAAATATTAACGTTTACAATTTTATGGTGCACTCTC
AGTACAATCTGCTCTGATGCCGCATAGTTAAGCCAGCCCCGACACCCGCCAACACCCGCTGACGCGCCCT
GACGGGCTTGTCTGCTCCCGGCATCCGCTTACAGACAAGCTGTGACCGTCTCCGGGAGCTGCATGTGTCA
GAGGTTTTCACCGTCATCACCGAAACGCGCGAGACGAAAGGGCCTCGTGATACGCCTATTTTTATAGGTT
AATGTCATGATAATAATGGTTTCTTAGACGTCAGGTGGCACTTTTCGGGGAAATGTGCGCGGAACCCCTA
TTTGTTTATTTTTCTAAATACATTCAAATATGTATCCGCTCATGAGACAATAACCCTGATAAATGCTTCA
ATAATATTGAAAAAGGAAGAGTATGAGTATTCAACATTTCCGTGTCGCCCTTATTCCCTTTTTTGCGGCA
TTTTGCCTTCCTGTTTTTGCTCACCCAGAAACGCTGGTGAAAGTAAAAGATGCTGAAGATCAGTTGGGTG
CACGAGTGGGTTACATCGAACTGGATCTCAACAGCGGTAAGATCCTTGAGAGTTTTCGCCCCGAAGAACG
TTTTCCAATGATGAGCACTTTTAAAGTTCTGCTATGTGGCGCGGTATTATCCCGTATTGACGCCGGGCAA
GAGCAACTCGGTCGCCGCATACACTATTCTCAGAATGACTTGGTTGAGTACTCACCAGTCACAGAAAAGC
ATCTTACGGATGGCATGACAGTAAGAGAATTATGCAGTGCTGCCATAACCATGAGTGATAACACTGCGGC
CAACTTACTTCTGACAACGATCGGAGGACCGAAGGAGCTAACCGCTTTTTTGCACAACATGGGGGATCAT
GTAACTCGCCTTGATCGTTGGGAACCGGAGCTGAATGAAGCCATACCAAACGACGAGCGTGACACCACGA
TGCCTGTAGCAATGGCAACAACGTTGCGCAAACTATTAACTGGCGAACTACTTACTCTAGCTTCCCGGCA
ACAATTAATAGACTGGATGGAGGCGGATAAAGTTGCAGGACCACTTCTGCGCTCGGCCCTTCCGGCTGGC
TGGTTTATTGCTGATAAATCTGGAGCCGGTGAGCGTGGGTCTCGCGGTATCATTGCAGCACTGGGGCCAG
ATGGTAAGCCCTCCCGTATCGTAGTTATCTACACGACGGGGAGTCAGGCAACTATGGATGAACGAAATAG
ACAGATCGCTGAGATAGGTGCCTCACTGATTAAGCATTGGTAACTGTCAGACCAAGTTTACTCATATATA
CTTTAGATTGATTTAAAACTTCATTTTTAATTTAAAAGGATCTAGGTGAAGATCCTTTTTGATAATCTCA
TGACCAAAATCCCTTAACGTGAGTTTTCGTTCCACTGAGCGTCAGACCCCGTAGAAAAGATCAAAGGATC
TTCTTGAGATCCTTTTTTTCTGCGCGTAATCTGCTGCTTGCAAACAAAAAAACCACCGCTACCAGCGGTG
GTTTGTTTGCCGGATCAAGAGCTACCAACTCTTTTTCCGAAGGTAACTGGCTTCAGCAGAGCGCAGATAC
CAAATACTGTTCTTCTAGTGTAGCCGTAGTTAGGCCACCACTTCAAGAACTCTGTAGCACCGCCTACATA
CCTCGCTCTGCTAATCCTGTTACCAGTGGCTGCTGCCAGTGGCGATAAGTCGTGTCTTACCGGGTTGGAC
TCAAGACGATAGTTACCGGATAAGGCGCAGCGGTCGGGCTGAACGGGGGGTTCGTGCACACAGCCCAGCT
TGGAGCGAACGACCTACACCGAACTGAGATACCTACAGCGTGAGCTATGAGAAAGCGCCACGCTTCCCGA
AGGGAGAAAGGCGGACAGGTATCCGGTAAGCGGCAGGGTCGGAACAGGAGAGCGCACGAGGGAGCTTCCA
GGGGGAAACGCCTGGTATCTTTATAGTCCTGTCGGGTTTCGCCACCTCTGACTTGAGCGTCGATTTTTGT
GATGCTCGTCAGGGGGGCGGAGCCTATGGAAAAACGCCAGCAACGCGGCCTTTTTACGGTTCCTGGCCTT
TTGCTGGCCTTTTGCTCACATGTCCTGCAGGCAGCTGCGCGCTCGCTCGCTCACTGAGGCCGCCCGGGCG
TCGGGCGACCTTTGGTCGCCCGGCCTCAGTGAGCGAGCGAGCGCGCAGAGAGGGAGTGGCCAACTCCATC
ACTAGGGGTTCCTGCGGCCGCACGCGTAAGCTTTGCAAAGATGGATAAAGTTTTAAACAGAGAGGAATCT
TTGCAGCTAATGGACCTTCTAGGTCTTGAAAGGAGTGGGAATTGGCTCCGGTGCCCGTCAGTGGGCAGAG
CGCACATCGCCCACAGTCCCCGAGAAGTTGGGGGGAGGGGTCGGCAATTGAACCGGTGCCTAGAGAAGGT
GGCGCGGGGTAAACTGGGAAAGTGATGTCGTGTACTGGCTCCGCCTTTTTCCCGAGGGTGGGGGAGAACC
GTATATAAGTGCAGTAGTCGCCGTGAACGTTCTTTTTCGCAACGGGTTTGCCGCCAGAACACAGGTAAGT
GCCGTGTGTGGTTCCCGCGGGCCTGGCCTCTTTACGGGTTATGGCCCTTGCGTGCCTTGAATTACTTCCA
CCTGGCTGCAGTACGTGATTCTTGATCCCGAGCTTCGGGTTGGAAGTGGGTGGGAGAGTTCGAGGCCTTG
CGCTTAAGGAGCCCCTTCGCCTCGTGCTTGAGTTGAGGCCTGGCCTGGGCGCTGGGGCCGCCGCGTGCGA
ATCTGGTGGCACCTTCGCGCCTGTCTCGCTGCTTTCGATAAGTCTCTAGCCATTTAAAATTTTTGATGAC
CTGCTGCGACGCTTTTTTTCTGGCAAGATAGTCTTGTAAATGCGGGCCAAGATCTGCACACTGGTATTTC
GGTTTTTGGGGCCGCGGGCGGCGACGGGGCCCGTGCGTCCCAGCGCACATGTTCGGCGAGGCGGGGCCTG
CGAGCGCGGCCACCGAGAATCGGACGGGGGTAGTCTCAAGCTGGCCGGCCTGCTCTGGTGCCTGGCCTCG
CGCCGCCGTGTATCGCCCCGCCCTGGGCGGCAAGGCTGGCCCGGTCGGCACCAGTTGCGTGAGCGGAAAG
ATGGCCGCTTCCCGGCCCTGCTGCAGGGAGCTCAAAATGGAGGACGCGGCGCTCGGGAGAGCGGGCGGGT
GAGTCACCCACACAAAGGAAAAGGGCCTTTCCGTCCTCAGCCGTCGCTTCATGTGACTCCACGGAGTACC
GGGCGCCGTCCAGGCACCTCGATTAGTTCTCGAGCTTTTGGAGTACGTCGTCTTTAGGTTGGGGGGAGGG
GTTTTATGCGATGGAGTTTCCCCACACTGAGTGGGTGGAGACTGAAGTTAGGCCAGCTTGGCACTTGATG
TAATTCTCCTTGGAATTTGCCCTTTTTGAGTTTGGATCTTGGTTCATTCTCAAGCCTCAGACAGTGGTTC
AAAGTTTTTTTCTTCCATTTCAGGTGTCGTGAGGTACCGGATCAGCTTGGATCCACTAGTTTAATTAATC
TAGAGTCGACGCTAGCGGTAGTGGAGCCACCAATTTCTCCCTCCTGAAACAGGCAGGAGACGTCGAGGAG
AATCCTGGACCATCCATGGTGAGCAAGGGCGAGGAGCTGTTCACCGGGGTGGTGCCCATCCTGGTCGAGC
TGGACGGCGACGTAAACGGCCACAAGTTCAGCGTGTCCGGCGAGGGCGAGGGCGATGCCACCTACGGCAA
GCTGACCCTGAAGTTCATCTGCACCACCGGCAAGCTGCCCGTGCCCTGGCCCACCCTCGTGACCACCCTG
ACCTACGGCGTGCAGTGCTTCAGCCGCTACCCCGACCACATGAAGCAGCACGACTTCTTCAAGTCCGCCA
TGCCCGAAGGCTACGTCCAGGAGCGCACCATCTTCTTCAAGGACGACGGCAACTACAAGACCCGCGCCGA
GGTGAAGTTCGAGGGCGACACCCTGGTGAACCGCATCGAGCTGAAGGGCATCGACTTCAAGGAGGACGGC
AACATCCTGGGGCACAAGCTGGAGTACAACTACAACAGCCACAACGTCTATATCATGGCCGACAAGCAGA
AGAACGGCATCAAGGTGAACTTCAAGATCCGCCACAACATCGAGGACGGCAGCGTGCAGCTCGCCGACCA
CTACCAGCAGAACACCCCCATCGGCGACGGCCCCGTGCTGCTGCCCGACAACCACTACCTGAGCACCCAG
TCCGCCCTGAGCAAAGACCCCAACGAGAAGCGCGATCACATGGTCCTGCTGGAGTTCGTGACCGCCGCCG
GGATCACTCTCGGCATGGACGAGCTGTACAAGTAGCCTAGGGGCGCGCCGAATTCGATATCAAGCTTATC
GATAATCAACCTCTGGATTACAAAATTTGTGAAAGATTGACTGGTATTCTTAACTATGTTGCTCCTTTTA
CGCTATGTGGATACGCTGCTTTAATGCCTTTGTATCATGCTATTGCTTCCCGTATGGCTTTCATTTTCTC
CTCCTTGTATAAATCCTGGTTGCTGTCTCTTTATGAGGAGTTGTGGCCCGTTGTCAGGCAACGTGGCGTG
GTGTGCACTGTGTTTGCTGACGCAACCCCCACTGGTTGGGGCATTGCCACCACCTGTCAGCTCCTTTCCG
GGACTTTCGCTTTCCCCCTCCCTATTGCCACGGCGGAACTCATCGCCGCCTGCCTTGCCCGCTGCTGGAC
AGGGGCTCGGCTGTTGGGCACTGACAATTCCGTGGTGTTGTCGGGGAAATCATCGTCCTTTCCTTGGCTG
CTCGCCTATGTTGCCACCTGGATTCTGCGCGGGACGTCCTTCTGCTACGTCCCTTCGGCCCTCAATCCAG
CGGACCTTCCTTCCCGCGGCCTGCTGCCGGCTCTGCGGCCTCTTCCGCGTCTTCGCCTTCGCCCTCAGAC
GAGTCGGATCTCCCTTTGGGCCGCCTCCCCGCATCGATACCGAGCCGACGCGTTTTACCTTGTGGATTTT
GCTGCTCGAGAGATCTACGGGTGGCATCCCTGTGACCCCTCCCCAGTGCCTCTCCTGGCCCTGGAAGTTG
CCACTCCAGTGCCCACCAGCCTTGTCCTAATAAAATTAAGTTGCATCATTTTGTCTGACTAGGTGTCCTT
CTATAATATTATGGGGTGGAGGGGGGTGGTATGGAGCAAGGGGCAAGTTGGGAAGACAACCTGTAGGGCC
TGCGGGGTCTATTGGGAACCAAGCTGGAGTGCAGTGGCACAATCTTGGCTCACTGCAATCTCCGCCTCCT
GGGTTCAAGCGATTCTCCTGCCTCAGCCTCCCGAGTTGTTGGGATTCCAGGCATGCATGACCAGGCTCAG
CTAATTTTTGTTTTTTTGGTAGAGACGGGGTTTCACCATATTGGCCAGGCTGGTCTCCAACTCCTAATCT
CAGGTGATCTACCCACCTTGGCCTCCCAAATTGCTGGGATTACAGGCGTGAACCACTGCTCCCTTCCCTG
TCCTTCTGATTTTGTAGGTAACCACGTGCGGACCGAGCGGCCGCAGGAACCCCTAGTGATGGAGTTGGCC
ACT
